Addgene plasmid #158839: JGI_018323
Purpose: Rare earth element alcohol dehydrogenases
Depositing lab: Joint Genome Institute. Publication: Rare earth element alcohol dehydrogenases widely occur among globally distributed, numerically abundant and environmentally important microbes. Huang J, Yu Z, Groom J, Cheng JF, Tarver A, Yoshikuni Y, Chistoserdova L. ISME J. 2019 Aug;13(8):2005-2017. doi: 10.1038/s41396-019-0414-z. Epub 2019 Apr 5. PubMed 30952993.
Backbone
  Vector backbone: pCM80_PxoxF
  Vector type: Synthetic Biology
Growth in bacteria
  Bacterial resistance: Tetracycline, 10 μg/mL
  Growth temperature: 37°C
  Growth strain: Top10
  Copy number: Low Copy
Gene/Insert
  Gene/Insert name: NC10_1 (alt name: Batch190_p046)
  Species: Synthetic
  Cloning method: Gibson Cloning
Terms and licenses: Academic/Nonprofit Terms; Industry Terms: Not Available to Industry
Depositor comments: pCM80_PxoxF vector with NC10_1 insert, JGI ICE Registry: https://registry.jgi.doe.gov/entry/18323
How to cite: JGI_018323 was a gift from Joint Genome Institute (Addgene plasmid # 158839 ; http://n2t.net/addgene:158839 ; RRID:Addgene_158839)
