[The description below was written by a language model from this plasmid's Addgene catalogue record and pLannotate feature annotations shown in this document.]
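Description:
JGI_018323 is a 9.5 kb broad-host-range bacterial expression plasmid built on the pCM80_PxoxF backbone and catalogued as a synthetic biology vector. It carries a synthetic insert called NC10_1, introduced by Gibson assembly. The plasmid is selected with tetracycline through a tetA efflux gene, accompanied by tetR regulatory sequences, and is recorded as low copy. Replication functions include the IncP oriV together with its activator gene trfA, which allow maintenance in diverse Gram-negative hosts, and a ColE1/pMB1-type origin for propagation in E. coli. An IncP oriT with traJ and a traI fragment makes the plasmid mobilisable by conjugation when transfer functions are supplied in trans. Short remnants of bla, rop, bom, lacI and lacZα are leftovers of the backbone's construction and are not expected to be functional.

The payload is an open reading frame of about 1.8 kb that the annotation software matches to moxF, the large subunit of methanol dehydrogenase from Paracoccus denitrificans. This fits the stated purpose of studying rare earth element-dependent alcohol dehydrogenases, the class to which XoxF enzymes belong. The coding sequence is preceded by a phage T7 gene 10 ribosome binding site and followed by a C-terminal polyhistidine tag for affinity purification. The backbone name implies that a xoxF promoter drives expression, but no such promoter is annotated in the feature table. The only promoter detected is a lac promoter with its CAP site and operator, lying upstream of the insert across the plasmid's numbering origin. The source organism of the NC10_1 sequence is not stated beyond its name. The construct appears to belong to a set of synthesised candidate dehydrogenase genes made for expression and biochemical characterisation.
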