Features (pLannotate 1.2.2; 21 found; start..end, strand, type, name):
    325..347     +  RBS            RBS: efficient ribosome binding site from bacteriophage T7 gene 10 (Olins and Rangwala, 1989)
    369..2144    +  CDS            moxF (fragment): DHM1_PARDE - Experimental evidence at protein level: Swiss-Prot protein existence level 1. Catalyzes the oxidation of primary alcohols including methanol. From Paracoccus denitrificans.
   2184..2203    +  CDS            7xHis (fragment): 6xHis affinity tag
   2230..2286    -  misc_feature   MCS: pUC18/19 multiple cloning site
   2283..2440    +  CDS            lacZα (fragment): LacZα fragment of β-galactosidase; lacZ fragment
   2446..2545    -  misc_feature   bom (fragment): basis of mobility region from pBR322
   2647..2682    -  CDS            rop (fragment): Rop protein, which maintains plasmids at low copy number; rop
   2747..3389    -  CDS            TetR (fragment): tetracycline resistance regulatory protein; tetR
   3495..4694    +  CDS            TcR: tetracycline efflux protein; tetA; confers resistance to tetracycline
   4753..4905    -  CDS            tetR (fragment): TETR1_ECOLX - Experimental evidence at protein level: Swiss-Prot protein existence level 1. TetR is the repressor of the tetracycline resistance element; its N-terminal region forms a helix-turn-helix structure and binds DNA. Binding of tetracycline to TetR reduces the repressor affinity for the tetracycline resistance gene (tetA) promoter operator sites. From Escherichia coli.
   4925..6073    -  CDS            trfA: trans-acting replication protein that binds to and activates oriV
   6203..6307    -  CDS            traI (fragment): TRAI6_ECOLX - Experimental evidence at protein level: Swiss-Prot protein existence level 1. The initiation process of transfer DNA synthesis requires the interaction of at least three plasmid-specific components (TraH, I, and J) at the transfer origin resulting in the assembly of a specialised nucleoprotein complex - the relaxosome. Site- and strand-specific cleavage at the transfer origin is dependent on TraI and TraJ. From Escherichia coli.
   6345..6716    -  CDS            traJ: oriT-recognizing protein; traJ
   6749..6858    -  oriT           oriT: incP origin of transfer
   7011..7642    +  rep_origin     oriV: incP origin of replication
   7720..7933    +  CDS            bla(M) (fragment): β-lactamase lacking the signal sequence; bla(M); allows cytosolic expression of β-lactamase
   8105..8693    +  rep_origin     ori: high-copy-number ColE1/pMB1/pBR322/pUC origin of replication
   8876..8968    +  CDS            lacI (fragment): lac repressor; lacI; The lac repressor binds to the lac operator to inhibit transcription in E. coli. This inhibition can be relieved by adding lactose or isopropyl-β-D-thiogalactopyranoside (IPTG).
   8981..9002    +  protein_bind   CAP binding site: CAP binding activates transcription in the presence of cAMP. E. coli catabolite activator protein
   9017..9047    +  promoter       lac promoter: promoter for the E. coli lac operon
   9055..9071    +  protein_bind   lac operator: The lac repressor binds to the lac operator to inhibit transcription in E. coli. This inhibition can be relieved by adding lactose or isopropyl-β-D-thiogalactopyranoside (IPTG). lac repressor encoded by lacI
>Addgene plasmid #158839 | JGI_018323 | addgene full sequence | sequence record 316555 | Addgene NGS Result
GCAACGCAAAATGCTGAATTTAGCAGGCAAGTTTCCTGATAAAGGGCCCTGTGAGTGCGACATTCGACGC
GCGAAAGCGAGTTGACGGCGCCCGAAATTTTCTTAGAGTTCGTTCAAGCTTCGGTTTCGGGGAGCCGCTA
AGGGATGCGGACCCAGCCGGGTAAGTCGCCGGGAACTATGGAATAATCCTAATTTCTGTGCGGCAGGCGC
GAGCTGCCGGAGCGAATATCATCCCTGTCGCAAACAGCAGGTCAATCAACGGTGGGTAGCGGGCTGCTAT
CCAGCGGCGGATAAGACTTGTCGGAGGAATCCTCTAGAAATAATTTTGTTTAACTTTAAGAAGGAGATAT
ACCATGCGCCTGCATATGCGCGGCGCGCGGGGCATGTTGCTCGTAGGAGGCATGTTGCTCCATCTCACGA
TGACCAGCTCCGTGGCCAGCGCAAACGAGGAGCTTATCCGCCTGGCGAAGGACGAGCGCAATTGGGTGAT
GCAGACCAAGGACTATACAGTGCAGCGCTTCAGCAAGCTGGACCAGATCGACACGTCGAACGTGAAGAAC
CTCCAGCCGGCGTGGTCGTTCTCCACCGGCGTCCTGCATGGCCACGAGGGCGGCCCGCTCGTCGTCAATG
GAATCATGTACGTGCACTCGGCGTATCCCAATAACGTCTACGCCATCGACCTGGAGCACCCCGAGAAGAT
TATGTGGGAGTATCGCCCGAAACAGAACCCCGCCGCCCGCGCGGTCGCGTGCTGCGACCTGGTCAACCGC
GGCCTCGCCTACGGAGACGGGAAGCTGATCCTGAGCACGCTCGACGGCCAGCTCATCGCGATGGACGCGA
AGACGGGAAAGGTCATCTGGAACGTCGAGACGGCGGATGTCAGCGTCGGGCAAACCCAGACGCAGGCGCC
CTTCGTCGTCAAGGACAAAGTCATCATCGGCAGCGCCGGCGCCGAACTGGGCGTCCGGGGGTACGTCACG
GCTTTTAACCTCAAAGACGGCAAGAAGGTCTGGCGGGCGTTCGCCACCGGCCCCGATAAGGACATCCTCC
TGGATAAGGACTTCAACAAGCAGAACCCCCATTATGGCCGCTTCGGCCTCGGGCTCAAGACGTGGGAGGG
CGACGCGTGGAAAATCGGCGGCGGGACGAACTGGGGCTGGTACGCGTACGATCCGAAGCTCGATCTTATT
TACTATGGTAGCGGCAACCCCGCCCCGTGGAACGAAACGATGCGCCCGGGCGACAACAAGTGGACCATGA
CGATGTGGGGACGGAACCCCGACACGGGACTGGCGAAGTATGGCTATCAGAAGACGCCGCATGACGAGTG
GGACTACGCGGGCATCAACTACATGATGCTCACGGACCAAGTGATTAATGGCAAGATGACGCCCCTCGTC
ACGCATCCGGACCGTAACGGCATCATCTACACCCTCAACCGAGAGACGGGCAGCCTGGTCGCCGCCGATA
AGATCGACCCGTCGGTCAATTGGACCCGTAAGGTCGACCTGAAGACCGGCATCGCCATCCGGGACCCCGA
GTTCAGCACCCGCATGGACCACAAGGCGCGCGGCATCTGTCCCTCCGCCATGGGCTACCATAACCAGGGG
CTGGACAGCTACGACCCGCGCTCGGAAATCTTCTTCATGGGCGTGAACCATATCTGCATGGACTGGGAGC
CGTTCATGCTCCCGTACCGCGCGGGTCAGTTCTTCGTTGGGGCGACCCTCTCCATGTATCCGGGCCCGAA
GGGCTACCTGGGCGAGGTTAAGGCTTACGACGTCAAAACCAACTCTATGAAGTGGGAGAAGGCCGAGAAG
TTCTCCGTCTGGGGCGGCACCATGGCGACGGCGGGCAACCTCGTCTTCTACGGCACCCTAGACGGCTGGT
TCAAGGCTCTGGACAGTGGCAGCGGCGAGGAGCTATGGAAATTCAAGCTGCCGTCGGGCGTCATCGGCCA
TCCAATTACCTACGAGCATAATGGGAAGCAGTATGTCGCGATCCTCTACGGCGTCGGCGGCTGGCCGGGC
GTCGGCCTGGTGTTCGACCTGAACGACCCGACGGCGGGCCTGGGCAGCGTCGGCGCGTTCAAGGAGCTCG
CCAAATACACGAAGATGGGCGGCGGCCTTATGGTCTTTGCGCTGCCGGAGGGCCGCGCCGAAAACCTCTA
TTTTCAGGGACATCATCACCATCACCATCACCACTGACAGCTATGACCATGATTACGCCAAGCTTGCATG
CCTGCAGGTCGACTCTAGAGGATCCCCGGGTACCGAGCTCGAATTCACTGGCCGTCGTTTTACAACGTCG
TGACTGGGAAAACCCTGGCGTTACCCAACTTAATCGCCTTGCAGCACATCCCCCTTTCGCCAGCTGGCGT
AATAGCGAAGAGGCCCGCACCGATCGCCCTTCCCAACAGTTGCGCAGCCTGAATGGCGAATGGCGCCTGA
TGCGGTATTTTCTCCTTACGCATCTGTGCGGTATTTCACACCGCATATGGTGCACTCTCAGTACAATCTG
CTCTGATGCCGCATAGTTAAGCCAGCCCCGACACCCGCCAACACCCGCTGACGCGCCCTGACGGGCTTGT
ATGCTCCCGGCATCCGCTTACAGACAAGCTGTGACCGTCTCCGGGAGCTGCATGTGTCAGAGGTTTTCAC
CGTCATCACCGAAACGCGCGAGACGAAAGGGCCTCGTGATACGCCTATTTTTATAGGTTAATGTCATGAT
AATAATGGTTTCTTAGCACCCTTTCTCGGTCCTTCAACGTTCCTGACAACGAGCCTCCTTTTCGCCAATC
CATCGACAATCACCGCGAGTCCCTGCTCGAACGCTGCGTCCGGACCGGCTTCGTCGAAGGCGTCTATCGC
GGCCCGCAACAGCGGCGAGAGCGGAGCCTGTTCAACGGTGCCGCCGCGCTCGCCGGCATCGCTGTCGCCG
GCCTGCTCCTCAAGCACGGCCCCAACAGTGAAGTAGCTGATTGTCATCAGCGCATTGACGGCGTCCCCGG
CCGAAAAACCCGCCTCGCAGAGGAAGCGAAGCTGCGCGTCGGCCGTTTCCATCTGCGGTGCGCCCGGTCG
CGTGCCGGCATGGATGCGCGCGCCATCGCGGTAGGCGAGCAGCGCCTGCCTGAAGCTGCGGGCATTCCCG
ATCAGAAATGAGCGCCAGTCGTCGTCGGCTCTCGGCACCGAATGCGTATGATTCTCCGCCAGCATGGCTT
CGGCCAGTGCGTCGAGCAGCGCCCGCTTGTTCCTGAAGTGCCAGTAAAGCGCCGGCTGCTGAACCCCCAA
CCGTTCCGCCAGTTTGCGTGTCGTCAGACCGTCTACGCCGACCTCGTTCAACAGGTCCAGGGCGGCACGG
ATCACTGTATTCGGCTGCAACTTTGTCATGCTTGACACTTTATCACTGATAAACATAATATGTCCACCAA
CTTATCAGTGATAAAGAATCCGCGCGTTCAATCGGACCAGCGGAGGCTGGTCCGGAGGCCAGACGTGAAA
CCCAACATACCCCTGATCGTAATTCTGAGCACTGTCGCGCTCGACGCTGTCGGCATCGGCCTGATTATGC
CGGTGCTGCCGGGCCTCCTGCGCGATCTGGTTCACTCGAACGACGTCACCGCCCACTATGGCATTCTGCT
GGCGCTGTATGCGTTGGTGCAATTTGCCTGCGCACCTGTGCTGGGCGCGCTGTCGGATCGTTTCGGGCGG
CGGCCAATCTTGCTCGTCTCGCTGGCCGGCGCCACTGTCGACTACGCCATCATGGCGACAGCGCCTTTCC
TTTGGGTTCTCTATATCGGGCGGATCGTGGCCGGCATCACCGGGGCGACTGGGGCGGTAGCCGGCGCTTA
TATTGCCGATATCACTGATGGCGATGAGCGCGCGCGGCACTTCGGCTTCATGAGCGCCTGTTTCGGGTTC
GGGATGGTCGCGGGACCTGTGCTCGGTGGGCTGATGGGCGGTTTCTCCCCCCACGCTCCGTTCTTCGCCG
CGGCAGCCTTGAACGGCCTCAATTTCCTGACGGGCTGTTTCCTTTTGCCGGAGTCGCACAAAGGCGAACG
CCGGCCGTTACGCCGGGAGGCTCTCAACCCGCTCGCTTCGTTCCGGTGGGCCCGGGGCATGACCGTCGTC
GCCGCCCTGATGGCGGTCTTCTTCATCATGCAACTTGTCGGACAGGTGCCGGCCGCGCTTTGGGTCATTT
TCGGCGAGGATCGCTTTCACTGGGACGCGACCACGATCGGCATTTCGCTTGCCGCATTTGGCATTCTGCA
TTCACTCGCCCAGGCAATGATCACCGGCCCTGTAGCCGCCCGGCTCGGCGAAAGGCGGGCACTCATGCTC
GGAATGATTGCCGACGGCACAGGCTACATCCTGCTTGCCTTCGCGACACGGGGATGGATGGCGTTCCCGA
TCATGGTCCTGCTTGCTTCGGGTGGCATCGGAATGCCGGCGCTGCAAGCAATGTTGTCCAGGCAGGTGGA
TGAGGAACGTCAGGGGCAGCTGCAAGGCTCACTGGCGGCGCTCACCAGCCTGACCTCGATCGTCGGACCC
CTCCTCTTCACGGCGATCTATGCGGCTTCTATAACAACGTGGAACGGGTGGGCATGGATTGCAGGCGCTG
CCCTCTACTTGCTCTGCCTGCCGGCGCTGCGTCGCGGGCTTTGGAGCGGCGCAGGGCAACGAGCCGATCG
CTGATCGTGGAAACGATAGGCCTATGCCATGCGGGTCAAGGCGACTTCCGGCAAGCTATACGCGCCCTAG
AATTGTCAATTTTAATCCTCTGTTTATCGGCAGTTCGTAGAGCGCGCCGTGCGTCCCGAGCGATACTGAG
CGAAGCAAGTGCGTCGAGCAGTGCCCGCTTGTTCCTGAAATGCCAGTAAAGCGCTGGCTGCTGAACCCCC
AGCCGGAACTGACCCCACAAGGCCCTAGCGTTTGCAATGCACCAGGTCATCATTGACCCAGGCGTGTTCC
ACCAGGCCGCTGCCTCGCAACTCTTCGCAGGCTTCGCCGACCTGCTCGCGCCACTTCTTCACGCGGGTGG
AATCCGATCCGCACATGAGGCGGAAGGTTTCCAGCTTGAGCGGGTACGGCTCCCGGTGCGAGCTGAAATA
GTCGAACATCCGTCGGGCCGTCGGCGACAGCTTGCGGTACTTCTCCCATATGAATTTCGTGTAGTGGTCG
CCAGCAAACAGCACGACGATTTCCTCGTCGATCAGGACCTGGCAACGGGACGTTTTCTTGCCACGGTCCA
GGACGCGGAAGCGGTGCAGCAGCGACACCGATTCCAGGTGCCCAACGCGGTCGGACGTGAAGCCCATCGC
CGTCGCCTGTAGGCGCGACAGGCATTCCTCGGCCTTCGTGTAATACCGGCCATTGATCGACCAGCCCAGG
TCCTGGCAAAGCTCGTAGAACGTGAAGGTGATCGGCTCGCCGATAGGGGTGCGCTTCGCGTACTCCAACA
CCTGCTGCCACACCAGTTCGTCATCGTCGGCCCGCAGCTCGACGCCGGTGTAGGTGATCTTCACGTCCTT
GTTGACGTGGAAAATGACCTTGTTTTGCAGCGCCTCGCGCGGGATTTTCTTGTTGCGCGTGGTGAACAGG
GCAGAGCGGGCCGTGTCGTTTGGCATCGCTCGCATCGTGTCCGGCCACGGCGCAATATCGAACAAGGAAA
GCTGCATTTCCTTGATCTGCTGCTTCGTGTGTTTCAGCAACGCGGCCTGCTTGGCCTCGCTGACCTGTTT
TGCCAGGTCCTCGCCGGCGGTTTTTCGCTTCTTGGTCGTCATAGTTCCTCGCGTGTCGATGGTCATCGAC
TTCGCCAAACCTGCCGCCTCCTGTTCGAGACGACGCGAACGCTCCACGGCGGCCGATGGCGCGGGCAGGG
CAGGGGGAGCCAGTTGCACGCTGTCGCGCTCGATCTTGGCCGTAGCTTGCTGGACCATCGAGCCGACGGA
CTGGAAGGTTTCGCGGGGCGCACGCATGACGGTGCGGCTTGCGATGGTTTCGGCATCCTCGGCGGAAAAC
CCCGCGTCGATCAGTTCTTGCCTGTATGCCTTCCGGTCAAACGTCCGATTCATTCACCCTCCTTGCGGGA
TTGCCCCGACTCACGCCGGGGCAATGTGCCCTTATTCCTGATTTGACCCGCCTGGTGCCTTGGTGTCCAG
ATAATCCACCTTATCGGCAATGAAGTCGGTCCCGTAGACCGTCTGGCCGTCCTTCTCGTACTTGGTATTC
CGAATCTTGCCCTGCACGAATACCAGCTCCGCGAAGTCGCTCTTCTTGATGGAGCGCATGGGGACGTGCT
TGGCAATCACGCGCACCCCCCGGCCGTTTTAGCGGCTAAAAAAGTCATGGCTCTGCCCTCGGGCGGACCA
CGCCCATCATGACCTTGCCAAGCTCGTCCTGCTTCTCTTCGATCTTCGCCAGCAGGGCGAGGATCGTGGC
ATCACCGAACCGCGCCGTGCGCGGGTCGTCGGTGAGCCAGAGTTTCAGCAGGCCGCCCAGGCGGCCCAGG
TCGCCATTGATGCGGGCCAGCTCGCGGACGTGCTCATAGTCCACGACGCCCGTGATTTTGTAGCCCTGGC
CGACGGCCAGCAGGTAGGCCTACAGGCTCATGCCGGCCGCCGCCGCCTTTTCCTCAATCGCTCTTCGTTC
GTCTGGAAGGCAGTACACCTTGATAGGTGGGCTGCCCTTCCTGGTTGGCTTGGTTTCATCAGCCATCCGC
TTGCCCTCATCTGTTACGCCGGCGGTAGCCGGCCAGCCTCGCAGAGCAGGATTCCCGTTGAGCACCGCCA
GGTGCGAATAAGGGACAGTGAAGAAGGAACACCCGCTCGCGGGTGGGCCTACTTCACCTATCCTGCCCGG
CTGACGCCGTTGGATACACCAAGGAAAGTCTACACGAACCCTTTGGCAAAATCCTGTATATCGTGCGAAA
AAGGATGGATATACCGAAAAAATCGCTATAATGACCCCGAAGCAGGGTTATGCAGCGGAAAAGATCCGTC
GACCCTTTCCGACGCTCACCGGGCTGGTTGCCCTCGCCGCTGGGCTGGCGGCCGTCTATGGCCCTGCAAA
CGCGCCAGAAACGCCGTCGAAGCCGTGTGCGAGACACCGCGGCCGCCGGCGTTGTGGATACCTCGCGGAA
AACTTGGCCCTCACTGACAGATGAGGGGCGGACGTTGACACTTGAGGGGCCGACTCACCCGGCGCGGCGT
TGACAGATGAGGGGCAGGCTCGATTTCGGCCGGCGACGTGGAGCTGGCCAGCCTCGCAAATCGGCGAAAA
CGCCTGATTTTACGCGAGTTTCCCACAGATGATGTGGACAAGCCTGGGGATAAGTGCCCTGCGGTATTGA
CACTTGAGGGGCGCGACTACTGACAGATGAGGGGCGCGATCCTTGACACTTGAGGGGCAGAGTGCTGACA
GATGAGGGGCGCACCTATTGACATTTGAGGGGCTGTCCACAGGCAGAAAATCCAGCATTTGCAAGGGTTT
CCGCCCGTTTTTCGGCCACCGCTAACCTGTCTTTTAACCTGCTTTTAAACCAATATTTATAAACCTTGTT
TTTAACCAGGGCTGCGCCCTGTGCGCGTGACCGCGCACGCCGAAGGGGGGTGCCCCCCCTTCTCGAACCC
TCCCGGCCCGCTAACGCGGGCCTCCCATCCCCCCAGGGGCTGCGCCCCTCGGCCGCGAACGGCCTCACCC
CAAAAATGGCAGCCAAGCTGACCACTTCTGCGCTCGGCCCTTCCGGCTGGCTGGTTTATTGCTGATAAAT
CTGGAGCCGGTGAGCGTGGGTCTCGCGGTATCATTGCAGCACTGGGGCCAGATGGTAAGCCCTCCCGTAT
CGTAGTTATCTACACGACGGGGAGTCAGGCAACTATGGATGAACGAAATAGACAGATCGCTGAGATAGGT
GCCTCACTGATTAAGCATTGGTAACTGTCAGACCAAGTTTACTCATATATACTTTAGATTGATTTAAAAC
TTCATTTTTAATTTAAAAGGATCTAGGTGAAGATCCTTTTTGATAATCTCATGACCAAAATCCCTTAACG
TGAGTTTTCGTTCCACTGAGCGTCAGACCCCGTAGAAAAGATCAAAGGATCTTCTTGAGATCCTTTTTTT
CTGCGCGTAATCTGCTGCTTGCAAACAAAAAAACCACCGCTACCAGCGGTGGTTTGTTTGCCGGATCAAG
AGCTACCAACTCTTTTTCCGAAGGTAACTGGCTTCAGCAGAGCGCAGATACCAAATACTGTTCTTCTAGT
GTAGCCGTAGTTAGGCCACCACTTCAAGAACTCTGTAGCACCGCCTACATACCTCGCTCTGCTAATCCTG
TTACCAGTGGCTGCTGCCAGTGGCGATAAGTCGTGTCTTACCGGGTTGGACTCAAGACGATAGTTACCGG
ATAAGGCGCAGCGGTCGGGCTGAACGGGGGGTTCGTGCACACAGCCCAGCTTGGAGCGAACGACCTACAC
CGAACTGAGATACCTACAGCGTGAGCTATGAGAAAGCGCCACGCTTCCCGAAGGGAGAAAGGCGGACAGG
TATCCGGTAAGCGGCAGGGTCGGAACAGGAGAGCGCACGAGGGAGCTTCCAGGGGGAAACGCCTGGTATC
TTTATAGTCCTGTCGGGTTTCGCCACCTCTGACTTGAGCGTCGATTTTTGTGATGCTCGTCAGGGGGGCG
GAGCCTATGGAAAAACGCCAGCAACGCGGCCTTTTTACGGTTCCTGGCCTTTTGCTGGCCTTTTGCTCAC
ATGTTCTTTCCTGCGTTATCCCCTGATTCTGTGGATAACCGTATTACCGCCTTTGAGTGAGCTGATACCG
CTCGCCGCAGCCGAACGACCGAGCGCAGCGAGTCAGTGAGCGAGGAAGCGGAAGAGCGCCCAATACGCAA
ACCGCCTCTCCCCGCGCGTTGGCCGATTCATTAATGCAGCTGGCACGACAGGTTTCCCGACTGGAAAGCG
GGCAGTGAGCGCAACGCAATTAATGTGAGTTAGCTCACTCATTAGGCACCCCAGGCTTTACACTTTATGC
TTCCGGCTCGTATGTTGTGTGGAATTGTGAGCGGATAACAATTTCACACAGGAAACAGCTATGACCATGA
TTACGCCAAGCTAGCTTCCCGCTTGGTCGGGCCGCTTCGCGAGGGCCCGTTGACGACAACGGTGCGATGG
GTCCCGGCCCCGGTCAAGACGATGCCAATACGTTGCGACACTACGCCTTGGCACTTTTAGAATTGCCTTA
TCGTCCTGATAAGAAATGTCCGACCAGCTAAAGACATCGCGTCCAATCAAAGCCTAGAAAATATAGGCGA
AGGGACGCTAATAAGTCTTTCATAAGACCGCGCAAATCTAAAAATATCCTTAGATTCACGATGCGGCACT
TCGGATGACTTCCGAGCGAGCCTGGAACCTCAGAAAAACGTCTGAGAGATACCGCGGATCTCACACAGGA
AATTTC
