>Addgene plasmid #158839 | JGI_018323 | depositor partial sequence | sequence record 306549 | gene insert with vector overlaps
GACTTGTCGGAGGAATCCTCTAGAAATAATTTTGTTTAACTTTAAGAAGGAGATATACCATGCGCCTGCA
TATGCGCGGCGCGCGGGGCATGTTGCTCGTAGGAGGCATGTTGCTCCATCTCACGATGACCAGCTCCGTG
GCCAGCGCAAACGAGGAGCTTATCCGCCTGGCGAAGGACGAGCGCAATTGGGTGATGCAGACCAAGGACT
ATACAGTGCAGCGCTTCAGCAAGCTGGACCAGATCGACACGTCGAACGTGAAGAACCTCCAGCCGGCGTG
GTCGTTCTCCACCGGCGTCCTGCATGGCCACGAGGGCGGCCCGCTCGTCGTCAATGGAATCATGTACGTG
CACTCGGCGTATCCCAATAACGTCTACGCCATCGACCTGGAGCACCCCGAGAAGATTATGTGGGAGTATC
GCCCGAAACAGAACCCCGCCGCCCGCGCGGTCGCGTGCTGCGACCTGGTCAACCGCGGCCTCGCCTACGG
AGACGGGAAGCTGATCCTGAGCACGCTCGACGGCCAGCTCATCGCGATGGACGCGAAGACGGGAAAGGTC
ATCTGGAACGTCGAGACGGCGGATGTCAGCGTCGGGCAAACCCAGACGCAGGCGCCCTTCGTCGTCAAGG
ACAAAGTCATCATCGGCAGCGCCGGCGCCGAACTGGGCGTCCGGGGGTACGTCACGGCTTTTAACCTCAA
AGACGGCAAGAAGGTCTGGCGGGCGTTCGCCACCGGCCCCGATAAGGACATCCTCCTGGATAAGGACTTC
AACAAGCAGAACCCCCATTATGGCCGCTTCGGCCTCGGGCTCAAGACGTGGGAGGGCGACGCGTGGAAAA
TCGGCGGCGGGACGAACTGGGGCTGGTACGCGTACGATCCGAAGCTCGATCTTATTTACTATGGTAGCGG
CAACCCCGCCCCGTGGAACGAAACGATGCGCCCGGGCGACAACAAGTGGACCATGACGATGTGGGGACGG
AACCCCGACACGGGACTGGCGAAGTATGGCTATCAGAAGACGCCGCATGACGAGTGGGACTACGCGGGCA
TCAACTACATGATGCTCACGGACCAAGTGATTAATGGCAAGATGACGCCCCTCGTCACGCATCCGGACCG
TAACGGCATCATCTACACCCTCAACCGAGAGACGGGCAGCCTGGTCGCCGCCGATAAGATCGACCCGTCG
GTCAATTGGACCCGTAAGGTCGACCTGAAGACCGGCATCGCCATCCGGGACCCCGAGTTCAGCACCCGCA
TGGACCACAAGGCGCGCGGCATCTGTCCCTCCGCCATGGGCTACCATAACCAGGGGCTGGACAGCTACGA
CCCGCGCTCGGAAATCTTCTTCATGGGCGTGAACCATATCTGCATGGACTGGGAGCCGTTCATGCTCCCG
TACCGCGCGGGTCAGTTCTTCGTTGGGGCGACCCTCTCCATGTATCCGGGCCCGAAGGGCTACCTGGGCG
AGGTTAAGGCTTACGACGTCAAAACCAACTCTATGAAGTGGGAGAAGGCCGAGAAGTTCTCCGTCTGGGG
CGGCACCATGGCGACGGCGGGCAACCTCGTCTTCTACGGCACCCTAGACGGCTGGTTCAAGGCTCTGGAC
AGTGGCAGCGGCGAGGAGCTATGGAAATTCAAGCTGCCGTCGGGCGTCATCGGCCATCCAATTACCTACG
AGCATAATGGGAAGCAGTATGTCGCGATCCTCTACGGCGTCGGCGGCTGGCCGGGCGTCGGCCTGGTGTT
CGACCTGAACGACCCGACGGCGGGCCTGGGCAGCGTCGGCGCGTTCAAGGAGCTCGCCAAATACACGAAG
ATGGGCGGCGGCCTTATGGTCTTTGCGCTGCCGGAGGGCCGCGCCGAAAACCTCTATTTTCAGGGACATC
ATCACCATCACCATCACCACTGACAGCT
